>Addgene plasmid #132533 | DYNLRB1 | addgene full sequence | sequence record 261182 | Addgene NGS Result
TATACTTTAGATTGATTTAAAACTTCATTTTTAATTTAAAAGGATCTAGGTGAAGATCCTTTTTGATAAT
CTCATGACCAAAATCCCTTAACGTGAGTTTTCGTTCCACTGAGCGTCAGACCCCGTAGAAAAGATCAAAG
GATCTTCTTGAGATCCTTTTTTTCTGCGCGTAATCTGCTGCTTGCAAACAAAAAAACCACCGCTACCAGC
GGTGGTTTGTTTGCCGGATCAAGAGCTACCAACTCTTTTTCCGAAGGTAACTGGCTTCAGCAGAGCGCAG
ATACCAAATACTGTTCTTCTAGTGTAGCCGTAGTTAGGCCACCACTTCAAGAACTCTGTAGCACCGCCTA
CATACCTCGCTCTGCTAATCCTGTTACCAGTGGCTGCTGCCAGTGGCGATAAGTCGTGTCTTACCGGGTT
GGACTCAAGACGATAGTTACCGGATAAGGCGCAGCGGTCGGGCTGAACGGGGGGTTCGTGCACACAGCCC
AGCTTGGAGCGAACGACCTACACCGAACTGAGATACCTACAGCGTGAGCTATGAGAAAGCGCCACGCTTC
CCGAAGGGAGAAAGGCGGACAGGTATCCGGTAAGCGGCAGGGTCGGAACAGGAGAGCGCACGAGGGAGCT
TCCAGGGGGAAACGCCTGGTATCTTTATAGTCCTGTCGGGTTTCGCCACCTCTGACTTGAGCGTCGATTT
TTGTGATGCTCGTCAGGGGGGCGGAGCCTATGGAAAAACGCCAGCAACGCGGCCTTTTTACGGTTCCTGG
CCTTTTGCTGGCCTTTTGCTCACATGTTCTTTCCTGCGTTATCCCCTGATTGACTTGGGTCGCTCTTCCT
GTGGATGCGCAGATGCCCTGCGTAAGCGGGTGTGGGCGGACAATAAAGTCTTAAACTGAACAAAATAGAT
CTAAACTATGACAATAAAGTCTTAAACTAGACAGAATAGTTGTAAACTGAAATCAGTCCAGTTATGCTGT
GAAAAAGCATACTGGACTTTTGTTATGGCTAAAGCAAACTCTTCATTTTCTGAAGTGCAAATTGCCCGTC
GTATTAAAGAGGGGCGTGGCCAAGGGCATGTAAAGACTATATTCGCGGCGTTGTGACAATTTACCGAACA
ACTCCGCGGCCGGGAAGCCGATCTCGGCTTGAACGAATTGTTAGGTGGCGGTACTTGGGTCGATATCAAA
GTGCATCACTTCTTCCCGTATGCCCAACTTTGTATAGAGAGCCACTGCGGGATCGTCACCGTAATCTGCT
TGCACGTAGATCACATAAGCACCAAGCGCGTTGGCCTCATGCTTGAGGAGATTGATGAGCGCGGTGGCAA
TGCCCTGCCTCCGGTGCTCGCCGGAGACTGCGAGATCATAGATATAGATCTCACTACGCGGCTGCTCAAA
CTTGGGCAGAACGTAAGCCGCGAGAGCGCCAACAACCGCTTCTTGGTCGAAGGCAGCAAGCGCGATGAAT
GTCTTACTACGGAGCAAGTTCCCGAGGTAATCGGAGTCCGGCTGATGTTGGGAGTAGGTGGCTACGTCTC
CGAACTCACGACCGAAAAGATCAAGAGCAGCCCGCATGGATTTGACTTGGTCAGGGCCGAGCCTACATGT
GCGAATGATGCCCATACTTGAGCCACCTAACTTTGTTTTAGGGCGACTGCCCTGCTGCGTAACATCGTTG
CTGCTGCGTAACATCGTTGCTGCTCCATAACATCAAACATCGACCCACGGCGTAACGCGCTTGCTGCTTG
GATGCCCGAGGCATAGACTGTACAAAAAAACAGTCATAACAAGCCATGAAAACCGCCACTGCGCCGTTAC
CACCGCTGCGTTCGGTCAAGGTTCTGGACCAGTTGCGTGAGCGCATACGCTACTTGCATTACAGTTTACG
AACCGAACAGGCTTATGTCAACTGGGTTCGTGCCTTCATCCGTTTCCACGGTGTGCGTCACCCGGCAACC
TTGGGCAGCAGCGAAGTCGCCATAACTTCGTATAGCATACATTATACGAAGTTATCTGTAACTATAACGG
TCCTAAGGTAGCGACGTTTAAACATCCACCATTTGTAAGGTAATTCGCTTGGATACACCGTGTCCGAGCT
CGGCATGACATTCATTCAGCTTTGGTCAAGCATGGAGATAATTAAAATGATAACCATCTCGCAAATAAAT
AAGTATTTTACTGTTTTCGTAACAGTTTTGTAATAAAAAAACCTATAAATATTCCGGATTATTCATACCG
TCCCACCATCGGGCGCGGATCCTCAAC
[288 nt withheld, positions 2268-2555]
TAACTAGAGCCTGCAGTCTCGACAAGCTTGTCGAGAAGTACTAGAGGATCATAATCAGCCATACCACATT
TGTAGAGGTTTTACTTGCTTTAAAAAACCTCCCACACCTCCCCCTGAACCTGAAACATAAAATGAATGCA
ATTGTTGTTGTTAACTTGTTTATTGCAGCTTATAATGGTTACAAATAAAGCAATAGCATCACAAATTTCA
CAAATAAAGCATTTTTTTCACTGCATTCTAGTTGTGGTTTGTCCAAACTCATCAATGTATCTTATCATGT
CTGGAAACATCCACCATTTAAATGGAGTTAGGTTTAAACGGATCTGATCACTGCTTGAGCCTAGAAGATC
CGGCTGCTAACAAAGCCCGAAAGGAAGCTGAGTTGGCTGCTGCCACCGCTGAGCAATAACTATCATAACC
CCTAGGGTATACCCATCTAATTGGAACCAGATAAGTGAAATCTAGTTCCAAACTATTTTGTCATTTTTAA
TTTTCGTATTAGCTTACGACGCTACACCCAGTTCCCATCTATTTTGTCACTCTTCCCTAAATAATCCTTA
AAAACTCCATTTCCACCCCTCCCAGTTCCCAACTATTTTGTCCGCCCACAACCGGTTGACTTGGGTCAAC
TGTCAGACCAAGTTTACTCATA
Features (pLannotate 1.2.2; 11 found; start..end, strand, type, name):
    148..736     +  rep_origin     ori: high-copy-number ColE1/pMB1/pBR322/pUC origin of replication
    871..1094    -  mobile_element Tn7R: mini-Tn7 element (right end of the Tn7 transposon) Tn7
   1161..1694    -  CDS            GmR: gentamycin acetyltransferase; aacC1; confers resistance to gentamycin
   1883..1911    -  promoter       Pc promoter: intI1 (promoter lies within the coding sequence); class 1 integron promoter
   1982..2015    +  protein_bind   loxP: Cre-mediated recombination occurs in the 8-bp core sequence (GCATACAT). Cre recombinase
   2131..2220    +  promoter       polyhedrin promoter: polh from Autographa californica; promoter for the baculovirus polyhedrin gene
   2268..2555    +  CDS            DYNLRB1 (sequence withheld): DLRB1_HUMAN - Also known as BITH, DNCL2A, DNLC2A, ROBLD1. Experimental evidence at protein level: Swiss-Prot protein existence level 1. Acts as one of several non-catalytic accessory components of the cytoplasmic dynein 1 complex that are thought to be involved in linking dynein to cargos and to adapter proteins that regulate dynein function. Cytoplasmic dynein 1 acts as a motor for the intracellular retrograde motility of vesicles and organelles along microtubules. From Homo sapiens (Human).
   2602..2685    +  CDS            large T antigen (fragment): large T antigen from SV40 (simian virus 40)
   2708..2829    +  polyA_signal   SV40 poly(A) signal: SV40 polyadenylation signal
   2908..2957    +  CDS            SET1 (fragment): solubility-enhancement tag derived from T7 phage gene 10B
   3000..3165    -  mobile_element Tn7L: mini-Tn7 element (left end of the Tn7 transposon) Tn7
