[The description below was written by a language model from this plasmid's Addgene catalogue record and pLannotate feature annotations shown in this document.]
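Description:
DYNLRB1 is an insect-cell expression plasmid built on the pACEBac1 backbone, a small baculovirus transfer (acceptor) vector of the MultiBac type, with a total size of about 3.2 kb. It carries the human dynein light chain roadblock-type 1 coding sequence (also called Roadblock 1 or Rbl-1), a roughly 285 bp insert derived from a synthesised gene that was codon optimised for expression in Sf9 cells. In bacteria the plasmid replicates from a high-copy ColE1/pUC-type origin and is selected with gentamicin through the aacC1 acetyltransferase gene, which is driven by the class 1 integron Pc promoter.

The open reading frame sits downstream of the Autographa californica polyhedrin promoter, a very strong late baculoviral promoter, and is followed by an SV40 polyadenylation signal. The short "large T antigen" fragment annotated just before that signal most likely reflects the SV40 terminator region rather than a functional coding element, and the small SET1 fragment hit is probably also an incidental match. No affinity tag or reporter is annotated on the insert. The expression cassette, together with the gentamicin marker, is flanked by the Tn7L and Tn7R ends, so the segment can be moved by Tn7 transposition into a baculoviral bacmid to generate recombinant virus. A single loxP site upstream of the promoter permits Cre-mediated fusion with compatible donor plasmids, allowing several subunits to be assembled for co-expression. The associated work concerns the structure of the dynein-2 complex and its assembly with intraflagellar transport trains, which is consistent with using this construct to produce the roadblock light chain as a component of recombinant dynein complexes in insect cells.
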