Addgene plasmid #132533: DYNLRB1
Purpose: Human Rbl-1, codon optimised for Sf9 expression.
Depositing lab: Andrew Carter. Depositing organization: MRC Laboratory of Molecular Biology. Publication: Structure of the dynein-2 complex and its assembly with intraflagellar transport trains. Toropova K, Zalyte R, Mukhopadhyay AG, Mladenov M, Carter AP, Roberts AJ. Nat Struct Mol Biol. 2019 Aug 26. pii: 10.1038/s41594-019-0286-y. doi: 10.1038/s41594-019-0286-y. PubMed 31451806.
Backbone
  Vector backbone: pACEBac1
  Backbone manufacturer: Geneva Biotech
  Backbone size w/o insert (bp): 2922
  Total vector size (bp): 3207
  Vector type: Insect Expression
Growth in bacteria
  Bacterial resistance: Gentamicin, 10 μg/mL
  Growth temperature: 37°C
  Growth strain: DH5alpha
  Copy number: Unknown
Gene/Insert
  Gene/Insert name: DYNLRB1 (alt names: Roadblock 1; Rbl-1; RB-1)
  Species: H. sapiens (human)
  Insert size (bp): 285
  Mutation: Codon optimised for Sf9 expression
  Entrez Gene: DYNLRB1 (a.k.a. BITH, BLP, DNCL2A, DNLC2A, ROBLD1)
Resource information
  A portion of this plasmid was derived from a plasmid made by: Cloned from genes synthesised by Epoch, codon optised for insect cell expression.
Terms and licenses: Academic/Nonprofit Terms; Industry Terms: Not Available to Industry
Depositor comments: Cloned by Ruta Zalyte in Andrew Carter's lab. For cloning strategy, please refer to the Methods section of Toropova et al 2019.
How to cite: DYNLRB1 was a gift from Andrew Carter (Addgene plasmid # 132533 ; http://n2t.net/addgene:132533 ; RRID:Addgene_132533)
